>Addgene plasmid #122951 | HC-CfaN | addgene full sequence | sequence record 242292 | Addgene NGS Result
AACGCCAGCAACGCGGCCTTTTTACGGTTCCTGGCCTTTTGCTGGCCTTTTGCTCACATGTTCTTTCCTG
CGTTATCCCCTGATTCTGTGGATAACCGTATTACCGCCTTTGAGTGAGCTGATACCGCTCGCCGCAGCCG
AACGACCGAGCGCAGCGAGTCAGTGAGCGAGGAAGCGGAAGAGCGCCCAATACGCAAACCGCCTCTCCCC
GCGCGTTGGCCGATTCATTAATCCAACTGGCACGACAGGTTTCCCGACTGGAAAGCGGGCAGTGAGCGCA
ACGCAATTAATGTGAGTTAGCTCACTCATTAGGCACCCCAGGCTTTACACTTTATGCTTCCGGCTCGTAT
GTTGTGTGGAATTGTGAGCGGATAACAATTTCACACAGGAAACAGCTATGACATGATTACGAATTAATTC
GAGCTCGCCCGACATTGATTATTGACTAGTTATTAATAGTAATCAATTACGGGGTCATTAGTTCATAGCC
CATATATGGAGTTCCGCGTTACATAACTTACGGTAAATGGCCCGCCTGGCTGACCGCCCAACGACCCCCG
CCCATTGACGTCAATAATGACGTATGTTCCCATAGTAACGCCAATAGGGACTTTCCATTGACGTCAATGG
GTGGAGTATTTACGGTAAACTGCCCACTTGGCAGTACATCAAGTGTATCATATGCCAAGTACGCCCCCTA
TTGACGTCAATGACGGTAAATGGCCCGCCTGGCATTATGCCCAGTACATGACCTTATGGGACTTTCCTAC
TTGGCAGTACATCTACGTATTAGTCATCGCTATTACCATGGTGATGCGGTTTTGGCAGTACATCAATGGG
CGTGGATAGCGGTTTGACTCACGGGGATTTCCAAGTCTCCACCCCATTGACGTCAATGGGAGTTTGTTTT
GGCACCAAAATCAACGGGACTTTCCAAAATGTCGTAACAACTCCGCCCCATTGACGCAAATGGGCGGTAG
GCGTGTACGGTGGGAGGTCTATATAAGCAGAGCTCGTTTAGTGAACCGTCAGATCGCCTGGAGACGCCAT
CCACGCTGTTTTGACCTCCATAGAAGACACCGGGACCGATCCAGCCTCCGCGGCCGGGAACGGTGCATTG
GAACGCGGATTCCCCGTGCCAAGAGTGACGTAAGTACCGCCTATAGAGTCTATAGGCCCACCCCCTTGGC
TTCGTTAGAACGCGGCTACAATTAATACATAACCTTATGTATCATACACATACGATTTAGGTGACACTAT
AGAATAACATCCACTTTGCCTTTCTCTCCACAGGTGTCCACTCCCAGGTCCAACTGCACCTCGGTTCTAT
CGATTGAATTCCACCATGGGATGGTCATGTATCATCCTTTTTCTAGTAGCAACTGCAACTGGAGTACATT
CAGAGGTGAAGCTGTTGGAATCTGGAGGAGGTTTGGTACAGCCGGGGGGTTCTCTGAGACTCTCCTGTGC
AGCTTCTGGATTCACCTTCAATGATTTCTACATGAACTGGATCCGCCAGCCTCCAGGGCAGGCACCTGAG
TGGTTGGGTGTTATTAGAAACAAAGGTAATGGTTACACAACAGAGGTCAATACATCTGTGAAGGGGCGGT
TCACCATCTCCAGAGATAATACCCAAAACATCCTCTATCTTCAAATGAACAGCCTGAGAGCTGAGGACAC
CGCCATTTACTACTGTGCAAGAGGCGGTCCTTATTACTACAGTGGTGACGACGCCCCTTACTGGGGCCAA
GGAGTCATGGTCACAGTCTCCTCAGCCACCACCAAGGGCCCATCTGTCTATCCACTGGCCCCTGGATCTG
CTGCCCAAACTAACTCCATGGTGACCCTGGGATGCCTGGTCAAGGGCTATTTCCCTGAGCCAGTGACAGT
GACCTGGAACTCTGGATCCCTGTCCAGCGGTGTGCACACCTTCCCAGCTGTCCTGCAGTCTGACCTCTAC
ACTCTGAGCAGCTCAGTGACTGTCCCCTCCAGCACCTGGCCCAGCGAGACCGTCACCTGCAACGTTGCCC
ACCCGGCCAGCAGCACCAAGGTGGACAAGAAAATTGTGCCCAGGGATTGTGGTTGTAAGCCTTGCATATG
TACAGTCCCAGAAGTATCATCTGTCTTCATCTTCCCCCCAAAGCCCAAGGATGTGCTCACCATTACTCTG
ACTCCTAAGGTCACGTGTGTTGTGGTAGCAATCAGCAAGGATGATCCCGAGGTCCAGTTCAGCTGGTTTG
TAGATGATGTGGAGGTGCACACAGCTCAGACGCAACCCCGGGAGGAGCAGTTCAACAGCACTTTCCGCTC
AGTCAGTGAACTTCCCATCATGCACCAGGACTGGCTCAATGGCAAGGAGTTCAAATGCAGGGTCAACAGT
GCAGCTTTCCCTGCCCCCATCGAGAAAACCATCTCCAAAACCAAAGGCAGACCGAAGGCTCCACAGGTGT
ACACCATTCCACCTCCCAAGGAGCAGATGGCCAAGGATAAAGTCAGTCTGACCTGCATGATAACAGACTT
CTTCCCTGAAGACATTACTGTGGAGTGGCAGTGGAATGGGCAGCCAGCGGAGAACTACAAGAACACTCAG
CCCATCATGGACACAGATGGCTCTTACTTCGTCTACAGCAAGCTCAATGTGCAGAAGAGCAACTGGGAGG
CAGGAAATACTTTCACCTGCTCTGTGTTACATGAGGGCCTGCACAACCACCATACTGAGAAGAGCCTCTC
CCACTCTCCTGGTAAAGCTAGCGGAGGCTGCCTGAGCTACGACACCGAGATCCTGACCGTGGAGTACGGC
TTCCTGCCCATCGGCAAGATCGTGGAGGAGCGCATCGAGTGCACCGTGTACACCGTGGACAAGAACGGCT
TCGTGTACACCCAGCCCATCGCCCAGTGGCACAACCGCGGCGAGCAGGAGGTGTTCGAGTACTGCCTGGA
GGACGGCAGCATCATCCGCGCCACCAAGGACCACAAGTTCATGACCACCGACGGCCAGATGCTGCCCATC
GACGAGATCTTCGAGCGCGGCCTGGACCTGAAGCAGGTGGACGGCCTGCCCGGGCACCACCACCACCACC
ACGGGTAATAGCGGCCGCTCCCAAGCTTGGCCGCCATGGCCCAACTTGTTTATTGCAGCTTATAATGGTT
ACAAATAAAGCAATAGCATCACAAATTTCACAAATAAAGCATTTTTTTCACTGCATTCTAGTTGTGGTTT
GTCCAAACTCATCAATGTATCTTATCATGTCTGGATCGGGAATTAATTCGGCGCAGCACCATGGCCTGAA
ATAACCTCTGAAAGAGGAACTTGGTTAGGTACCTTCTGAGGCGGAAAGAACCATCTGTGGAATGTGTGTC
AGTTAGGGTGTGGAAAGTCCCCAGGCTCCCCAGCAGGCAGAAGTATGCAAAGCATGCATCTCAATTAGTC
AGCAACCAGGTGTGGAAAGTCCCCAGGCTCCCCAGCAGGCAGAAGTATGCAAAGCATGCATCTCAATTAG
TCAGCAACCATAGTCCCGCCCCTAACTCCGCCCATCCCGCCCCTAACTCCGCCCAGTTCCGCCCATTCTC
CGCCCCATGGCTGACTAATTTTTTTTATTTATGCAGAGGCCGAGGCCGCCTCGGCCTCTGAGCTATTCCA
GAAGTAGTGAGGAGGCTTTTTTGGAGGCCTAGGCTTTTGCAAAAAGCTGTTAACAGCTTGGCACTGGCCG
TCGTTTTACAACGTCGTGACTGGGAAAACCCTGGCGTTACCCAACTTAATCGCCTTGCAGCACATCCCCC
TTTCGCCAGTTGGCGTAATAGCGAAGAGGCCCGCACCGATCGCCCTTCCCAACAGTTGCGCAGCCTGAAT
GGCGAATGGCGCCTGATGCGGTATTTTCTCCTTACGCATCTGTGCGGTATTTCACACCGCATA
[142 nt withheld, positions 3914-4055]
C
[141 nt withheld, positions 4057-4197]
CCTTTGACGTTGGAGTCCACGTTCTTT
[37 nt withheld, positions 4225-4261]
ACCCTATCTCGGGCTATTCTTTTGATTTATAAGGGATTTTGCCGATTTCGGCCTATTGGTTAAAAAATGA
GCTGATTTAACAAAAATTTAACGCGAATTTTAACAAAATATTAACGTTTACAATTTTATGGTGCACTCTC
AGTACAATCTGCTCTGATGCCGCATAGTTAAGCCAGCCCCGACACCCGCCAACACCCGCTGACGCGCCCT
GACGGGCTTGTCTGCTCCCGGCATCCGCTTACAGACAAGCTGTGACCGTCTCCGGGAGCTGCATGTGTCA
GAGGTTTTCACCGTCATCACCGAAACGCGCGAGACGAAAGGGCCTCGTGATACGCCTATTTTTATAGGTT
AATGTCATGATAATAATGGTTTCTTAGACGTCAGGTGGCACTTTTCGGGGAAATGTGCGCGGAACCCCTA
TTTGTTTATTTTTCTAAATACATTCAAATATGTATCCGCTCATGAGACAATAACCCTGATAAATGCTTCA
ATAATATTGAAAAAGGAAGAGTATGAGTATTCAACATTTCCGTGTCGCCCTTATTCCCTTTTTTGCGGCA
TTTTGCCTTCCTGTTTTTGCTCACCCAGAAACGCTGGTGAAAGTAAAAGATGCTGAAGATCAGTTGGGTG
CACGAGTGGGTTACATCGAACTGGATCTCAACAGCGGTAAGATCCTTGAGAGTTTTCGCCCCGAAGAACG
TTTTCCAATGATGAGCACTTTTAAAGTTCTGCTATGTGGCGCGGTATTATCCCGTATTGACGCCGGGCAA
GAGCAACTCGGTCGCCGCATACACTATTCTCAGAATGACTTGGTTGAGTACTCACCAGTCACAGAAAAGC
ATCTTACGGATGGCATGACAGTAAGAGAATTATGCAGTGCTGCCATAACCATGAGTGATAACACTGCGGC
CAACTTACTTCTGACAACGATCGGAGGACCGAAGGAGCTAACCGCTTTTTTGCACAACATGGGGGATCAT
GTAACTCGCCTTGATCGTTGGGAACCGGAGCTGAATGAAGCCATACCAAACGACGAGCGTGACACCACGA
TGCCTGTAGCAATGGCAACAACGTTGCGCAAACTATTAACTGGCGAACTACTTACTCTAGCTTCCCGGCA
ACAATTAATAGACTGGATGGAGGCGGATAAAGTTGCAGGACCACTTCTGCGCTCGGCCCTTCCGGCTGGC
TGGTTTATTGCTGATAAATCTGGAGCCGGTGAGCGTGGGTCTCGCGGTATCATTGCAGCACTGGGGCCAG
ATGGTAAGCCCTCCCGTATCGTAGTTATCTACACGACGGGGAGTCAGGCAACTATGGATGAACGAAATAG
ACAGATCGCTGAGATAGGTGCCTCACTGATTAAGCATTGGTAACTGTCAGACCAAGTTTACTCATATATA
CTTTAGATTGATTTAAAACTTCATTTTTAATTTAAAAGGATCTAGGTGAAGATCCTTTTTGATAATCTCA
TGACCAAAATCCCTTAACGTGAGTTTTCGTTCCACTGAGCGTCAGACCCCGTAGAAAAGATCAAAGGATC
TTCTTGAGATCCTTTTTTTCTGCGCGTAATCTGCTGCTTGCAAACAAAAAAACCACCGCTACCAGCGGTG
GTTTGTTTGCCGGATCAAGAGCTACCAACTCTTTTTCCGAAGGTAACTGGCTTCAGCAGAGCGCAGATAC
CAAATACTGTTCTTCTAGTGTAGCCGTAGTTAGGCCACCACTTCAAGAACTCTGTAGCACCGCCTACATA
CCTCGCTCTGCTAATCCTGTTACCAGTGGCTGCTGCCAGTGGCGATAAGTCGTGTCTTACCGGGTTGGAC
TCAAGACGATAGTTACCGGATAAGGCGCAGCGGTCGGGCTGAACGGGGGGTTCGTGCACACAGCCCAGCT
TGGAGCGAACGACCTACACCGAACTGAGATACCTACAGCGTGAGCTATGAGAAAGCGCCACGCTTCCCGA
AGGGAGAAAGGCGGACAGGTATCCGGTAAGCGGCAGGGTCGGAACAGGAGAGCGCACGAGGGAGCTTCCA
GGGGGAAACGCCTGGTATCTTTATAGTCCTGTCGGGTTTCGCCACCTCTGACTTGAGCGTCGATTTTTGT
GATGCTCGTCAGGGGGGCGGAGCCTATGGAAA
Features (pLannotate 1.2.2; 24 found; start..end, strand, type, name):
     48..181     +  rep_origin     RSF ori (fragment): Plasmids containing the RSF 1030 origin of replication can be propagated in E. coli cells that contain additional plasmids with compatible origins.
    183..275     +  CDS            lacI (fragment): lac repressor; lacI; The lac repressor binds to the lac operator to inhibit transcription in E. coli. This inhibition can be relieved by adding lactose or isopropyl-β-D-thiogalactopyranoside (IPTG).
    288..309     +  protein_bind   CAP binding site: CAP binding activates transcription in the presence of cAMP. E. coli catabolite activator protein
    324..354     +  promoter       lac promoter: promoter for the E. coli lac operon
    362..378     +  protein_bind   lac operator: The lac repressor binds to the lac operator to inhibit transcription in E. coli. This inhibition can be relieved by adding lactose or isopropyl-β-D-thiogalactopyranoside (IPTG). lac repressor encoded by lacI
    431..810     +  enhancer       CMV enhancer: human cytomegalovirus immediate early enhancer
    811..1014    +  promoter       CMV promoter: human cytomegalovirus (CMV) immediate early promoter
   1150..1193    +  intron         CMV intron (fragment): modified intron A from human cytomegalovirus
   1245..1263    +  promoter       SP6 promoter: promoter for bacteriophage SP6 RNA polymerase
   1267..1304    +  CDS            IgH signal sequence (fragment): signal sequence from the mouse immunoglobulin heavy chain variable region
   1403..1774    +  CDS            HVM18_MOUSE: Experimental evidence at protein level: Swiss-Prot protein existence level 1. From Mus musculus (Mouse).
   1775..2746    +  CDS            Ighg1: IGHG1_MOUSE - Also known as Igh-4. Experimental evidence at protein level: Swiss-Prot protein existence level 1. From Mus musculus (Mouse).
   2759..3040    +  CDS            dnaE-N (fragment): DPO3A_SYNY3 - Experimental evidence at protein level: Swiss-Prot protein existence level 1. DNA polymerase III is a complex, multichain enzyme responsible for most of the replicative synthesis in bacteria. This DNA polymerase also exhibits 3' to 5' exonuclease activity. The alpha chain is the DNA polymerase (By similarity). From Synechocystis sp. (strain PCC 6803 / Kazusa).
   3065..3082    +  CDS            9xHis (fragment): 9xHis affinity tag
   3123..3257    +  polyA_signal   SV40 poly(A) signal: SV40 polyadenylation signal
   3354..3683    +  promoter       SV40 promoter: SV40 enhancer and early promoter
   3702..3856    +  CDS            lacZα (fragment): LacZα fragment of β-galactosidase; lacZ fragment
   3862..3913    -  misc_feature   bom (fragment): basis of mobility region from pBR322
   3932..4312    +  rep_origin     M13 ori (sequence partly withheld): M13 bacteriophage origin of replication; arrow indicates direction of (+) strand synthesis
   4388..4437    -  misc_feature   bom (fragment): basis of mobility region from pBR322
   4539..4574    -  CDS            rop (fragment): Rop protein, which maintains plasmids at low copy number; rop
   4669..4773    +  promoter       AmpR promoter: bla
   4774..5634    +  CDS            AmpR: β-lactamase; bla; confers resistance to ampicillin, carbenicillin, and related antibiotics
   5805..6393    +  rep_origin     ori: high-copy-number ColE1/pMB1/pBR322/pUC origin of replication
