[The description below was written by a language model from this plasmid's Addgene catalogue record and pLannotate feature annotations shown in this document.]
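Description:
HC-CfaN is a 6.4 kb mammalian expression plasmid built on a pCMV backbone. It carries a mammalian codon-optimized copy of CfaN, the N-terminal half of the engineered Cfa split intein. The catalogue entry names only CfaN as the insert. The feature table, however, shows the intein sitting at the end of a longer open reading frame. That frame begins with a mouse immunoglobulin heavy chain signal sequence, continues through a mouse heavy chain variable region and the mouse IgG1 constant region (Ighg1), then a segment annotated by homology as the DnaE N-intein, and ends with a short polyhistidine tag. This layout, together with the "HC" in the name, suggests a secreted antibody heavy chain fused at its C-terminus to CfaN, although the record does not state the antibody's identity or specificity.

Expression is driven by the human CMV immediate-early enhancer and promoter, followed by a fragment of CMV intron A, and is terminated by an SV40 polyadenylation signal. An SP6 promoter lies just upstream of the coding region. An SV40 enhancer/early promoter is also present downstream, but no mammalian selection marker is annotated after it, so the plasmid appears suited to transient transfection. In E. coli it replicates from a high-copy ColE1/pUC-type origin and is selected with ampicillin through the bla gene. An M13 phage origin is also present. The small lacI, lacZα, rop, bom and RSF ori fragments look like backbone remnants.

A split N-intein fusion of this kind associates with a partner carrying the matching C-intein (CfaC) and undergoes protein trans-splicing. This ligates a cargo to the C-terminus of the heavy chain, which is useful for site-specific protein or antibody conjugation. Assembling a full antibody would presumably require a separately supplied light chain, which this record does not include.
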