Addgene plasmid #122951: HC-CfaN
Purpose: Mammalian codon optimized N-intein
Depositing lab: Thomas Muir. Depositing organization: Princeton University. Publication: Design of a Split Intein with Exceptional Protein Splicing Activity. Stevens AJ, Brown ZZ, Shah NH, Sekar G, Cowburn D, Muir TW. J Am Chem Soc. 2016 Feb 24;138(7):2162-5. doi: 10.1021/jacs.5b13528. Epub 2016 Feb 8. PubMed 26854538.
Backbone
  Vector backbone: pCMV
  Vector type: Mammalian Expression
Growth in bacteria
  Bacterial resistance: Ampicillin, 100 μg/mL
  Growth temperature: 37°C
  Growth strain: DH5alpha
  Copy number: Unknown
Gene/Insert
  Gene/Insert name: CfaN
  Cloning method: Restriction Enzyme; 5′ cloning site unknown (unknown if destroyed); 3′ cloning site unknown (unknown if destroyed)
  Sequencing primers: 5′ unknown
Terms and licenses: Academic/Nonprofit Terms; Industry Terms: Not Available to Industry
How to cite: HC-CfaN was a gift from Thomas Muir (Addgene plasmid # 122951 ; http://n2t.net/addgene:122951 ; RRID:Addgene_122951)
